Addgene plasmid #41606: pFA6a-TRP1-PGAL1
Depositing lab: John Pringle. Depositing organization: University of North Carolina at Chapel Hill. Publication: Additional modules for versatile and economical PCR-based gene deletion and modification in Saccharomyces cerevisiae. Longtine MS, McKenzie A 3rd, Demarini DJ, Shah NG, Wach A, Brachat A, Philippsen P, Pringle JR. Yeast. 1998 Jul;14(10):953-61. 10.1002/(SICI)1097-0061(199807)14:10<953::AID-YEA293>3.0.CO;2-U PubMed 9717241.
Backbone
  Vector backbone: pFA6a
  Vector type: Yeast genomic targeting
  Selectable markers: TRP1
Growth in bacteria
  Bacterial resistance: Ampicillin, 100 μg/mL
  Growth temperature: 37°C
  Growth strain: DH5alpha
  Copy number: Unknown
Gene/Insert
  Gene/Insert name: GAL1 promoter (alt name: GAL1)
  Species: S. cerevisiae (budding yeast)
  Insert size (bp): 1558
  Entrez Gene: GAL1 (a.k.a. YBR020W)
  Tag / fusion protein: TRP1 reverse orientation (N terminal on insert)
  Cloning method: Restriction Enzyme; 5′ cloning site BglII (not destroyed); 3′ cloning site PacI (not destroyed)
  Sequencing primers: 5′ T7_promoter; 3′ Sp6_primer
Terms and licenses: Academic/Nonprofit Terms; Industry Terms: Not Available to Industry
How to cite: pFA6a-TRP1-PGAL1 was a gift from John Pringle (Addgene plasmid # 41606 ; http://n2t.net/addgene:41606 ; RRID:Addgene_41606)
