[The description below was written by a language model from this plasmid's Addgene catalogue record and pLannotate feature annotations shown in this document.]
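Description:
pFA6a-TRP1-PGAL1 is a yeast genomic targeting plasmid built on the pFA6a backbone, one of a family of template modules for PCR-based gene deletion and modification in Saccharomyces cerevisiae. The 3,968-nt plasmid is propagated in E. coli through a high-copy ColE1/pUC-type origin and selected with ampicillin via the bla (AmpR) gene and its promoter. No yeast replication origin or centromere is annotated, consistent with its role as a PCR template and integration source rather than an episomal yeast vector. Short annotated fragments of bom, rop and lacI appear to be backbone remnants without a functional role.

The payload is a 1,558-bp cassette cloned between BglII and PacI sites, both retained, and flanked by T7 and SP6 promoters that serve as sequencing primer sites. It contains the S. cerevisiae TRP1 gene (phosphoribosylanthranilate isomerase) with its own promoter, followed by the GAL1 promoter, a Gal4-regulated, galactose-inducible element. TRP1 lies on the reverse strand and the GAL1 promoter on the forward strand, so the two units are transcribed divergently and the GAL1 promoter points outward at the end of the module. No coding sequence or epitope tag is annotated downstream of the promoter.

In typical use of this module series, the cassette is amplified with primers carrying homology to a chosen chromosomal locus and integrated by homologous recombination just upstream of a target open reading frame. Integrants are selected by tryptophan prototrophy in a trp1 strain. The endogenous gene is thereby placed under GAL1 control, allowing conditional overexpression or shut-off according to carbon source.
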