Features (pLannotate 1.2.2; 12 found; start..end, strand, type, name):
      1..19      -  promoter       SP6 promoter: promoter for bacteriophage SP6 RNA polymerase
     82..133     -  misc_feature   bom (fragment): basis of mobility region from pBR322
    235..270     -  CDS            rop (fragment): Rop protein, which maintains plasmids at low copy number; rop
    365..469     +  promoter       AmpR promoter: bla
    470..1330    +  CDS            AmpR: β-lactamase; bla; confers resistance to ampicillin, carbenicillin, and related antibiotics
   1501..2089    +  rep_origin     ori: high-copy-number ColE1/pMB1/pBR322/pUC origin of replication
   2272..2325    +  CDS            lacI (fragment): lac repressor; lacI; The lac repressor binds to the lac operator to inhibit transcription in E. coli. This inhibition can be relieved by adding lactose or isopropyl-β-D-thiogalactopyranoside (IPTG).
   2347..2365    +  promoter       T7 promoter: promoter for bacteriophage T7 RNA polymerase
   2440..2475    -  misc_feature   bom (fragment): basis of mobility region from pBR322
   2526..3200    -  CDS            TRP1: phosphoribosylanthranilate isomerase, required for tryptophan biosynthesis; S. cerevisiae TRP1; yeast auxotrophic marker
   3201..3348    -  promoter       TRP1 promoter: S. cerevisiae TRP1
   3443..3884    +  promoter       GAL1 promoter: S. cerevisiae GAL1; inducible promoter, regulated by Gal4
>Addgene plasmid #41606 | pFA6a-TRP1-PGAL1 | depositor full sequence | sequence record 55640 | pFA6a-TRP1-PGAL1 sequence 3968 bps
TCTATAGTGTCACCTAAATCGTATGTGTATGATACATAAGGTTATGTATTAATTGTAGCCGCGTTCTAAC
GACAATATGTCCATATGGTGCACTCTCAGTACAATCTGCTCTGATGCCGCATAGTTAAGCCAGCCCCGAC
ACCCGCCAACACCCGCTGACGCGCCCTGACGGGCTTGTCTGCTCCCGGCATCCGCTTACAGACAAGCTGT
GACCGTCTCCGGGAGCTGCATGTGTCAGAGGTTTTCACCGTCATCACCGAAACGCGCGAGACGAAAGGGC
CTCGTGATACGCCTATTTTTATAGGTTAATGTCATGATAATAATGGTTTCTTAGACGTCAGGTGGCACTT
TTCGGGGAAATGTGCGCGGAACCCCTATTTGTTTATTTTTCTAAATACATTCAAATATGTATCCGCTCAT
GAGACAATAACCCTGATAAATGCTTCAATAATATTGAAAAAGGAAGAGTATGAGTATTCAACATTTCCGT
GTCGCCCTTATTCCCTTTTTTGCGGCATTTTGCCTTCCTGTTTTTGCTCACCCAGAAACGCTGGTGAAAG
TAAAAGATGCTGAAGATCAGTTGGGTGCACGAGTGGGTTACATCGAACTGGATCTCAACAGCGGTAAGAT
CCTTGAGAGTTTTCGCCCCGAAGAACGTTTTCCAATGATGAGCACTTTTAAAGTTCTGCTATGTGGCGCG
GTATTATCCCGTATTGACGCCGGGCAAGAGCAACTCGGTCGCCGCATACACTATTCTCAGAATGACTTGG
TTGAGTACTCACCAGTCACAGAAAAGCATCTTACGGATGGCATGACAGTAAGAGAATTATGCAGTGCTGC
CATAACCATGAGTGATAACACTGCGGCCAACTTACTTCTGACAACGATCGGAGGACCGAAGGAGCTAACC
GCTTTTTTGCACAACATGGGGGATCATGTAACTCGCCTTGATCGTTGGGAACCGGAGCTGAATGAAGCCA
TACCAAACGACGAGCGTGACACCACGATGCCTGTAGCAATGGCAACAACGTTGCGCAAACTATTAACTGG
CGAACTACTTACTCTAGCTTCCCGGCAACAATTAATAGACTGGATGGAGGCGGATAAAGTTGCAGGACCA
CTTCTGCGCTCGGCCCTTCCGGCTGGCTGGTTTATTGCTGATAAATCTGGAGCCGGTGAGCGTGGGTCTC
GCGGTATCATTGCAGCACTGGGGCCAGATGGTAAGCCCTCCCGTATCGTAGTTATCTACACGACGGGGAG
TCAGGCAACTATGGATGAACGAAATAGACAGATCGCTGAGATAGGTGCCTCACTGATTAAGCATTGGTAA
CTGTCAGACCAAGTTTACTCATATATACTTTAGATTGATTTAAAACTTCATTTTTAATTTAAAAGGATCT
AGGTGAAGATCCTTTTTGATAATCTCATGACCAAAATCCCTTAACGTGAGTTTTCGTTCCACTGAGCGTC
AGACCCCGTAGAAAAGATCAAAGGATCTTCTTGAGATCCTTTTTTTCTGCGCGTAATCTGCTGCTTGCAA
ACAAAAAAACCACCGCTACCAGCGGTGGTTTGTTTGCCGGATCAAGAGCTACCAACTCTTTTTCCGAAGG
TAACTGGCTTCAGCAGAGCGCAGATACCAAATACTGTCCTTCTAGTGTAGCCGTAGTTAGGCCACCACTT
CAAGAACTCTGTAGCACCGCCTACATACCTCGCTCTGCTAATCCTGTTACCAGTGGCTGCTGCCAGTGGC
GATAAGTCGTGTCTTACCGGGTTGGACTCAAGACGATAGTTACCGGATAAGGCGCAGCGGTCGGGCTGAA
CGGGGGGTTCGTGCACACAGCCCAGCTTGGAGCGAACGACCTACACCGAACTGAGATACCTACAGCGTGA
GCATTGAGAAAGCGCCACGCTTCCCGAAGGGAGAAAGGCGGACAGGTATCCGGTAAGCGGCAGGGTCGGA
ACAGGAGAGCGCACGAGGGAGCTTCCAGGGGGAAACGCCTGGTATCTTTATAGTCCTGTCGGGTTTCGCC
ACCTCTGACTTGAGCGTCGATTTTTGTGATGCTCGTCAGGGGGGCGGAGCCTATGGAAAAACGCCAGCAA
CGCGGCCTTTTTACGGTTCCTGGCCTTTTGCTGGCCTTTTGCTCACATGTTCTTTCCTGCGTTATCCCCT
GATTCTGTGGATAACCGTATTACCGCCTTTGAGTGAGCTGATACCGCTCGCCGCAGCCGAACGACCGAGC
GCAGCGAGTCAGTGAGCGAGGAAGCGGAAGAGCGCCCAATACGCAAACCGCCTCTCCCCGCGCGTTGGCC
GATTCATTAATGCAGGTTAACCTGGCTTATCGAAATTAATACGACTCACTATAGGGAGACCGGCAGATCC
GCGGCCGCATAGGCCACTAGTGGATCTGATATCATCGATGAATTCGAGCTCGTTTAAACCTCCTTACGCA
TCTGTGCGGTATTTCACACCGCATAGATCGGCAAGTGCACAAACAATACTTAAATAAATACTACTCAGTA
ATAACCTATTTCTTAGCATTTTTGACGAAATTTGCTATTTTGTTAGAGTCTTTTACACCATTTGTCTCCA
CACCTCCGCTTACATCAACACCAATAACGCCATTTAATCTAAGCGCATCACCAACATTTTCTGGCGTCAG
TCCACCAGCTAACATAAAATGTAAGCTTTCGGGGCTCTCTTGCCTTCCAACCCAGTCAGAAATCGAGTTC
CAATCCAAAAGTTCACCTGTCCCACCTGCTTCTGAATCAAACAAGGGAATAAACGAATGAGGTTTCTGTG
AAGCTGCACTGAGTAGTATGTTGCAGTCTTTTGGAAATACGAGTCTTTTAATAACTGGCAAACCGAGGAA
CTCTTGGTATTCTTGCCACGACTCATCTCCATGCAGTTGGACGATATCAATGCCGTAATCATTGACCAGA
GCCAAAACATCCTCCTTAGGTTGATTACGAAACACGCCAACCAAGTATTTCGGAGTGCCTGAACTATTTT
TATATGCTTTTACAAGACTTGAAATTTTCCTTGCAATAACCGGGTCAATTGTTCTCTTTCTATTGGGCAC
ACATATAATACCCAGCAAGTCAGCATCGGAATCTAGAGCACATTCTGCGGCCTCTGTGCTCTGCAAGCCG
CAAACTTTCACCAATGGACCAGAACTACCTGTGAAATTAATAACAGACATACTCCAAGCTGCCTTTGTGT
GCTTAATCACGTATACTCACGTGCTCAATAGTCACCAATGCCCTCCCTCTTGGCCCTCTCCTTTTCTTTT
TTCGACCGAATTAATTCTTAATCGGCAAAAAAAGAAAAGCTCCGGATCAAGATTGTACAGATCTGTAAAG
AGCCCCATTATCTTAGCCTAAAAAAACCTTCTCTTTGGAACTTTCAGTAATACGCTTAACTGCTCATTGC
TATATTGAAGTACGGATTAGAAGCCGCCGAGCGGGTGACAGCCCTCCGAAGGAAGACTCTCCTCCGTGCG
TCCTCGTCTTCACCGGTCGCGTTCCTGAAACGCAGATGTGCCTCGCGCCGCACTGCTCCGAACAATAAAG
ATTCTACAATACTAGCTTTTATGGTTATGAAGAGGAAAAATTGGCAGTAACCTGGCCCCACAAACCTTCA
AATGAACGAATCAAATTAACAACCATAGGATGATAATGCGATTAGTTTTTTAGCCTTATTTCTGGGGTAA
TTAATCAGCGAAGCGATGATTTTTGATCTATTAACAGATATATAAATGCAAAAACTGCATAACCACTTTA
ACTAATACTTTCAACATTTTCGGTTTGTATTACTTCTTATTCAAATGTAATAAAAGTATCAACAAAAAAT
TGTTAATATACCTCTATACTTTAACGTCAAGGAGAAAAAACCCGGATCTCAAAATGTCTTTAATTAACCC
GGGGATCCGTCGACCTGCAGCGTACGAAGCTTCAGCTGGCGGCCGCGT
