>Addgene plasmid #41606 | pFA6a-TRP1-PGAL1 | addgene partial sequence | sequence record 56451 | Sp6 5'-ATTTAGGTGACACTATAG-3'
GCTGCAGGTCGACGGATCCCCGGGTTAATTAAAGACATTTTGAGATCCGGGTTTTTTCTCCTTGACGTTA
AAGTATAGAGGTATATTAACAATTTTTTGTTGATACTTTTATTACATTTGAATAAGAAGTAATACAAACC
GAAAATGTTGAAAGTATTAGTTAAAGTGGTTATGCAGTTTTTGCATTTATATATCTGTTAATAGATCAAA
AATCATCGCTTCGCTGATTAATTACCCCAGAAATAAGGCTAAAAAACTAATCGCATTATCATCCTATGGT
TGTTAATTTGATTCGTTCATTTGAAGGTTTGTGGGGCCAGGTTACTGCCAATTTTTCCTCTTCATAACCA
TAAAAGCTAGTATTGTAGAATCTTTATTGTTCGGAGCAGTGCGGCGCGAGGCACATCTGCGTTTCAGGAA
CGCGACCGGTGAAGACGAGGACGCACGGAGGAGAGTCTTCCTTCGGAGGGCTGTCACCCGCTCGGCGGCT
TCTAATCCGTACTTCAATATAGCAATGAGCAGTTAAGCGTATTACTGAAAGTTCCAAAGAGAAGGTTTTT
TTAGGCTAAGATAATGGGGCTCTTTACAGATCTGTACAATCTTGATCCGGAGCTTTTCTTTTTTTGCCGA
TTAAGAATTAATTCGGTCGAAAAAAGAAAAGGAGAGGGCCAAGAGGGAGGGCATTGGTGACTATTGAGCA
CGTGAGTATACGTGATTAAGCACACAAAGGCAGCTTGGAGTATGTCTGTTATTAATTTCACAGGTAGTTC
TGGTCCATTGGTGAAAGTTTGCGGCTTGCAGAGCACAGAGGCCGCAGAATGTGCTCTAGATTCCGATGCT
GACTTGCTGGGTATTATATGTGTGCCCAATAGAAAGAGAACAATTGACC
