>Addgene plasmid #41606 | pFA6a-TRP1-PGAL1 | addgene partial sequence | sequence record 56454 | T7 5'-TAATACGACTCACTATAGGG-3'
CACTAGTGGATCTGATATCATCGATGAATTCGAGCTCGTTTAAACCTCCTTACGCATCTGTGCGGTATTT
CACACCGCATAGATCGGCAAGTGCACAAACAATACTTAAATAAATACTACTCAGTAATAACCTATTTCTT
AGCATTTTTGACGAAATTTGCTATTTTGTTAGAGTCTTTTACACCATTTGTCTCCACACCTCCGCTTACA
TCAACACCAATAACGCCATTTAATCTAAGCGCATCACCAACATTTTCTGGCGTCAGTCCACCAGCTAACA
TAAAATGTAAGCTTTCGGGGCTCTCTTGCCTTCCAACCCAGTCAGAAATCGAGTTCCAATCCAAAAGTTC
ACCTGTCCCACCTGCTTCTGAATCAAACAAGGGAATAAACGAATGAGGTTTCTGTGAAGCTGCACTGAGT
AGTATGTTGCAGTCTTTTGGAAATACGAGTCTTTTAATAACTGGCAAACCGAGGAACTCTTGGTATTCTT
GCCACGACTCATCTCCATGCAGTTGGACGATATCAATGCCGTAATCATTGACCAGAGCCAAAACATCCTC
CTTAGGTTGATTACGAAACACGCCAACCAAGTATTTCGGAGTGCCTGAACTATTTTTATATGCTTTTACA
AGACTTGAAATTTTCCTTGCAATAACCGGGTCAATTGTTCTCTTTCTATTGGGCACACATATAATACCCA
GCAAGTCAGCATCGGAATCTAGAGCACATTCTGCGGCCTCTGTGCTCTGCAAGCCGCAAACTTTCACCAA
TGGACCAGAACTACCTGTGAAATTAATAACAGACATACTCCAAGCTGCCTTTGTGTGCTTAATCACGTAT
ACTCACGTGCTCAATAGTCACCAATGCCCTCCCTCTTGGCCCTCTCCTTTTCTTTTTTCGACCGAATTAA
TTCTTAATCGGCAAAAAAAGAAAAGCTCCGGATCAAGATTGTACAGATCTGTAAAGAGCCCCATTATCTT
AGCCTAAAAAAACCTTCTCTTTGGAACTTTCAGTAATACGCTTAACTGC
